>Addgene plasmid #157111 | pD649-HAsp-TNFRSF10B-COMP5AP-AviTag-9xHis | depositor full sequence | sequence record 303331 | Full Sequence
TTTCAATATTATTGAAGCATTTATCAGGGTTATTGTCTCATGAGCGGATACATATTTGAATGTATTTAGA
AAAATAAACAAATAGGGGTCAGTGTTACAACCAATTAACCAATTCTGAACATTATCGCGAGCCCATTTAT
ACCTGAATATGGCTCATAACACCCCTTGCTCATGACCAAAATCCCTTAACGTGAGTTACGCGCGCGTCGT
TCCACTGAGCGTCAGACCCCGTAGAAAAGATCAAAGGATCTTCTTGAGATCCTTTTTTTCTGCGCGTAAT
CTGCTGCTTGCAAACAAAAAAACCACCGCTACCAGCGGTGGTTTGTTTGCCGGATCAAGAGCTACCAACT
CTTTTTCCGAAGGTAACTGGCTTCAGCAGAGCGCAGATACCAAATACTGTTCTTCTAGTGTAGCCGTAGT
TAGCCCACCACTTCAAGAACTCTGTAGCACCGCCTACATACCTCGCTCTGCTAATCCTGTTACCAGTGGC
TGCTGCCAGTGGCGATAAGTCGTGTCTTACCGGGTTGGACTCAAGACGATAGTTACCGGATAAGGCGCAG
CGGTCGGGCTGAACGGGGGGTTCGTGCACACAGCCCAGCTTGGAGCGAACGACCTACACCGAACTGAGAT
ACCTACAGCGTGAGCTATGAGAAAGCGCCACGCTTCCCGAAGGGAGAAAGGCGGACAGGTATCCGGTAAG
CGGCAGGGTCGGAACAGGAGAGCGCACGAGGGAGCTTCCAGGGGGAAACGCCTGGTATCTTTATAGTCCT
GTCGGGTTTCGCCACCTCTGACTTGAGCGTCGATTTTTGTGATGCTCGTCAGGGGGGCGGAGCCTATGGA
AAAACGCCAGCAACGCGGCCTTTTTACGGTTCCTGGCCTTTTGCTGGCCTTTTGCTCACATGTTCTTTCC
TGCGTTATCCCCTGATTCTGTGGATAACCGTATTACCGCCTTTGAGTGAGCTGATACCGCTCGCCGCAGC
CGAACGACCGAGCGCAGCGAGTCAGTGAGCGAGGAAGCGGAAGGCGAGAGTAGGGAACTGCCAGGCATCA
AACTAAGCAGAAGGCCCCTGACGGATGGCCTTTTTGCGTTTCTACAAACTCTTTCTGTGTTGTAAAACGA
CGGCCAGTCTTAAGCTCGGGCCCCCTGGGCGGTTCTGATAACGAGTAATCGTTAATCCGCAAATAACGTA
AAAACCCGCTTCGGCGGGTTTTTTTATGGGGGGAGTTTAGGGAAAGAGCATTTGTCAGAATATTTAAGGG
CGCCTGTCACTTTGCTTGATATATGAGAATTATTTAACCTTATAAATGAGAAAAAAGCAACGCACTTTAA
ATAAGATACGTTGCTTTTTCGATTGATGAACACCTATAATTAAACTATTCATCTATTATTTATGATTTTT
TGTATATACAATATTTCTAGTTTGTTAAAGAGAATTAAGAAAATAAATCTCGAAAATAATAAAGGGAAAA
TCAGTTTTTGATATCAAAATTATACATGTCAACGATAATACAAAATATAATACAAACTATAAGATGTTAT
CAGTATTTATTATCATTTAGAATAAATTTTGTGTCGCCCTTAATTGTGAGCGGATAACAATTACGAGCTT
CATGCACAGTGGCGTTGACTCAATATTGGCCATTAGCCATATTATTCATTGGTTATATAGCATAAATCAA
TATTGGCTATTGGCCATTGCATACGTTGTATCTATATCATAATATGTACATTTATATTGGCTCATGTCCA
ATATGACCGCCATGTTGGCATTGATTATTGACTAGTTATTAATAGTAATCAATTACGGGGTCATTAGTTC
ATAGCCCATATATGGAGTTCCGCGTTACATAACTTACGGTAAATGGCCCGCCTGGCTGACCGCCCAACGA
CCCCCGCCCATTGACGTCAATAATGACGTATGTTCCCATAGTAACGCCAATAGGGACTTTCCATTGACGT
CAATGGGTGGAGTATTTACGGTAAACTGCCCACTTGGCAGTACATCAAGTGTATCATATGCCAAGTACGC
CCCCTATTGACGTCAATGACGGTAAATGGCCCGCCTGGCATTATGCCCAGTACATGACCTTATGGGACTT
TCCTACTTGGCAGTACATCTACGTATTAGTCATCGCTATTACCATGGTGATGCGGTTTTGGCAGTACATC
AATGGGCGTGGATAGCGGTTTGACTCACGGGGATTTCCAAGTCTCCACCCCATTGACGTCAATGGGAGTT
TGTTTTGGCACCAAAATCAACGGGACTTTCCAAAATGTCGTAACAACTCCGCCCCATTGACGCAAATGGG
CGGTAGGCGTGTACGGTGGGAGGTCTATATAAGCAGAGCTCGTTTAGTGAACCGTCAGATCGCCTGGAGA
CGCCATCCACGCTGTTTTGACCTCCATAGAAGACACCGGGACCGATCCAGCCTCCGCGGCCGGGAACGGT
GCATTGGAACGCGGATTCCCCGTGCCAAGAGTGACGTAAGTACCGCCTATAGAGTCTATAGGCCCACCCC
CTTGGCTTCGTTAGAACGCGGCTACAATTAATACATAACCTTATGTATCATACACATACGATTTAGGTGA
CACTATAGAATAACATCCACTTTGCCTTTCTCTCCACAGGTGTCCACTCCCAGGTCCAACTGCACCTCGG
TTCTATCGAAAACGCGCCTGCTAGCGCCACCATGAAGACCATCATTGCCCTGAGCTACATCTTCTGCCTG
GTGTTCGCTGCGGCCGCCATTACACAGCAGGATCTGGCTCCTCAGCAGAGAGCTGCCCCACAGCAGAAGA
GATCTAGCCCTTCTGAGGGCCTGTGTCCTCCTGGACACCACATCTCTGAGGACGGCAGAGACTGCATCAG
CTGCAAATACGGCCAGGACTACAGCACCCACTGGAACGATCTGCTGTTCTGCCTGAGATGCACCAGATGC
GATAGCGGCGAGGTGGAACTGAGCCCTTGCACCACCACCAGAAATACCGTGTGCCAGTGCGAGGAAGGCA
CCTTCAGAGAAGAGGACAGCCCCGAGATGTGCCGGAAGTGTAGAACAGGCTGTCCCAGAGGCATGGTCAA
AGTGGGCGATTGCACCCCTTGGAGCGATATCGAGTGCGTGCACAAAGAGAGCGGCACAAAGCACTCTGGC
GAAGTGCCTGCCGTGGAAGAGACAGTGACAAGCTCTCCAGGCACACCCGCCTCTCCATGTTCTGGCGCGC
CGGAAGATCAAGTTGATCCAAGATTGATTGATGGCAAGGGCGGATCTCTGGAGGTGCTGTTCCAGGGACC
AGGCGGAAGCGGCAATCCCGGCGGCGATCTGGCCCCCCAGATGCTGCGCGAGCTGCAGGAGACCAATGCC
GCCCTGCAGGACGTGCGCGAGCTGCTGCGCCACCGCGTGAAGGAGATCACCTTCCTGAAGAACACCGTGA
TGGAGTGCGACGCCTGCGGTATGCAGCCCTCTAGAGGCTCCGGCTCCATCATCCCAGTTGAGGAGGAGAA
CCCGGACTTCTGGAACCGCGAGGCAGCCGAGGCCCTGGGTGCCGCCAAGAAGCTGCAGCCTGCACAGACA
GCCGCCAAGAACCTCATCATCTTCCTGGGCGATGGGATGGGGGTGTCTACGGTGACAGCTGCCAGGATCC
TAAAAGGGCAGAAGAAGGACAAACTGGGGCCTGAGATACCCCTGGCCATGGACCGCTTCCCATATGTGGC
TCTGTCCAAGACATACAATGTAGACAAACATGTGCCAGACAGTGGAGCCACAGCCACGGCCTACCTGTGC
GGGGTCAAGGGCAACTTCCAGACCATTGGCTTGAGTGCAGCCGCCCGCTTTAACCAGTGCAACACGACAC
GCGGCAACGAGGTCATCTCCGTGATGAATCGGGCCAAGAAAGCAGGGAAGTCAGTGGGAGTGGTAACCAC
CACACGAGTGCAGCACGCCTCGCCAGCCGGCACCTACGCCCACACGGTGAACCGCAACTGGTACTCGGAC
GCCGACGTGCCTGCCTCGGCCCGCCAGGAGGGGTGCCAGGACATCGCTACGCAGCTCATCTCCAACATGG
ACATTGACGTGATCCTAGGTGGAGGCCGAAAGTACATGTTTCGCATGGGAACCCCAGACCCTGAGTACCC
AGATGACTACAGCCAAGGTGGGACCAGGCTGGACGGGAAGAATCTGGTGCAGGAATGGCTGGCGAAGCGC
CAGGGTGCCCGGTATGTGTGGAACCGCACTGAGCTCATGCAGGCTTCCCTGGACCCGTCTGTGACCCATC
TCATGGGTCTCTTTGAGCCTGGAGACATGAAATACGAGATCCACCGAGACTCCACACTGGACCCCTCCCT
GATGGAGATGACAGAGGCTGCCCTGCGCCTGCTGAGCAGGAACCCCCGCGGCTTCTTCCTCTTCGTGGAG
GGTGGTCGCATCGACCATGGTCATCATGAAAGCAGGGCTTACCGGGCACTGACTGAGACGATCATGTTCG
ACGACGCCATTGAGAGGGCGGGCCAGCTCACCAGCGAGGAGGACACGCTGAGCCTCGTCACTGCCGACCA
CTCCCACGTCTTCTCCTTCGGAGGCTACCCCCTGCGAGGGAGCTCCATCTTCGGGCTGGCCCCTGGCAAG
GCCCGGGACAGGAAGGCCTACACGGTCCTCCTATACGGAAACGGTCCAGGCTATGTGCTCAAGGACGGCG
CCCGGCCGGATGTTACCGAGAGCGAGAGCGGGAGCCCCGAGTATCGGCAGCAGTCAGCAGTGCCCCTGGA
CGAAGAGACCCACGCAGGCGAGGACGTGGCGGTGTTCGCGCGCGGCCCGCAGGCGCACCTGGTTCACGGC
GTGCAGGAGCAGACCTTCATAGCGCACGTCATGGCCTTCGCCGCCTGCCTGGAGCCCTACACCGCCTGCG
ACCTGGCGCCCCCCGCCGGCACCACCGACGCCGCGCACCCGGGTGGCGGAGGACTGAACGACATCTTCGA
GGCTCAGAAAATCGAATGGCACGAACATCACCATCACCATCACCATCACCATTAAGGCCGGCCTGTAGTC
ACTGGCACAACGCGTTACCCGGTAAGCCAATCGGGTATACACGGTCGTCATACTGCAGACAGGGTTCTTC
TACTTTGCAAGATAGTCTTGAGTAGTAAAATAAATAGATAGAGAAAATCAGCCTCGACTGTGCCTTCTAG
TTGCCAGCCATCTGTTGTTTGCCCCTCCCCCGTGCCTTCCTTGACCCTGGAAGGTGCCACTCCCACTGTC
CTTTCCTAATAAAATGAGGAAATTGCATCACAACACTCAACCCTATCTCGGTCTATTCTTTTGATTTATA
AGGGATTTTGCCGATTTCGGCCTATTGGTTAAAAAATGAGCTGATTTAACAAAAATTTAACGCGAATTAA
TTCTGTGGAATGTGTGTCAGTTAGGGTGTGGAAAGTCCCCAGGCTCCCCAGCAGGCAGAAGTATGCAAAG
CATGCATCTCAATTAGTCAGCAACCAGGTGTGGAAAGTCCCCAGGCTCCCCAGCAGGCAGAAGTATGCAA
AGCATGCATCTCAATTAGTCAGCAACCATAGTCCCGCCCCTAACTCCGCCCATCCCGCCCCTAACTCCGC
CCAGTTCCGCCCATTCTCCGCCCCATGGCTGACTAATTTTTTTTATTTATGCAGAGGCCGAGGCCGCCTC
TGCCTCTGAGCTATTCCAGAAGTAGTGAGGAGGCTTTTTTGGAGGCCTAGGCTTTTGCAAAAAGCTCCCG
GGAGCTTGTATATCCATTTTCGGATCTGATCAGCACGTGTTGACAATTAATCATCGGCATAGTATATCGG
CATAGTATAATACGACAAGGTGAGGAACTAAACCATGACCGAGTACAAGCCCACGGTGCGCCTCGCCACC
CGCGACGACGTCCCCAGGGCCGTACGCACCCTCGCCGCCGCGTTCGCCGACTACCCCGCCACGCGCCACA
CCGTCGATCCGGACCGCCACATCGAGCGGGTCACCGAGCTGCAAGAACTCTTCCTCACGCGCGTCGGGCT
CGACATCGGCAAGGTGTGGGTCGCGGACGACGGCGCCGCGGTGGCGGTCTGGACCACGCCGGAGAGCGTC
GAAGCGGGGGCGGTGTTCGCCGAGATCGGCCCGCGCATGGCCGAGTTGAGCGGTTCCCGGCTGGCCGCGC
AGCAACAGATGGAAGGCCTCCTGGCGCCGCACCGGCCCAAGGAGCCCGCGTGGTTCCTGGCCACCGTCGG
CGTCTCGCCCGACCACCAGGGCAAGGGTCTGGGCAGCGCCGTCGTGCTCCCCGGAGTGGAGGCGGCCGAG
CGCGCCGGGGTGCCCGCCTTCCTGGAGACATCCGCGCCCCGCAACCTCCCCTTCTACGAGCGGCTCGGCT
TCACCGTCACCGCCGACGTCGAGGTGCCCGAAGGACCGCGCACCTGGTGCATGACCCGCAAGCCCGGTGC
CTGACACGTGCTACGAGATTTCGATTCCACCGCCGCCTTCTATGAAAGGTTGGGCTTCGGAATCGTTTTC
CGGGACGCCGGCTGGATGATCCTCCAGCGCGGGGATCTCATGCTGGAGTTCTTCGCCCACCCCAACTTGT
TTATTGCAGCTTATAATGGTTACAAATAAAGCAATAGCATCACAAATTTCACAAATAAAGCATTTTTTTC
ACTGCATTCTAGTTGTGGTTTGTCCAAACTCATCAATGTATCTTATCATGTCTGTATACCGTCGACCTCT
AGCTAGAGCTTGGCGTAATCATGGTCATTACCAATGCTTAATCAGTGAGGCACCTATCTCAGCGATCTGT
CTATTTCGTTCATCCATAGTTGCCTGACTCCCCGTCGTGTAGATAACTACGATACGGGAGGGCTTACCAT
CTGGCCCCAGCGCTGCGATGATACCGCGAGAACCACGCTCACCGGCTCCGGATTTATCAGCAATAAACCA
GCCAGCCGGAAGGGCCGAGCGCAGAAGTGGTCCTGCAACTTTATCCGCCTCCATCCAGTCTATTAATTGT
TGCCGGGAAGCTAGAGTAAGTAGTTCGCCAGTTAATAGTTTGCGCAACGTTGTTGCCATCGCTACAGGCA
TCGTGGTGTCACGCTCGTCGTTTGGTATGGCTTCATTCAGCTCCGGTTCCCAACGATCAAGGCGAGTTAC
ATGATCCCCCATGTTGTGCAAAAAAGCGGTTAGCTCCTTCGGTCCTCCGATCGTTGTCAGAAGTAAGTTG
GCCGCAGTGTTATCACTCATGGTTATGGCAGCACTGCATAATTCTCTTACTGTCATGCCATCCGTAAGAT
GCTTTTCTGTGACTGGTGAGTACTCAACCAAGTCATTCTGAGAATAGTGTATGCGGCGACCGAGTTGCTC
TTGCCCGGCGTCAATACGGGATAATACCGCGCCACATAGCAGAACTTTAAAAGTGCTCATCATTGGAAAA
CGTTCTTCGGGGCGAAAACTCTCAAGGATCTTACCGCTGTTGAGATCCAGTTCGATGTAACCCACTCGTG
CACCCAACTGATCTTCAGCATCTTTTACTTTCACCAGCGTTTCTGGGTGAGCAAAAACAGGAAGGCAAAA
TGCCGCAAAAAAGGGAATAAGGGCGACACGGAAATGTTGAATACTCATATTCTTCCTT
Features (pLannotate 1.2.2; 24 found; start..end, strand, type, name):
    119..143     -  CDS            KanR (fragment): aminoglycoside phosphotransferase; aph(3')-Ia; confers resistance to kanamycin
    254..842     +  rep_origin     ori: high-copy-number ColE1/pMB1/pBR322/pUC origin of replication
   1067..1084    +  terminator     rrnB T2 terminator (fragment): transcription terminator T2 from the E. coli rrnB gene
   1109..1128    -  CDS            lacZα (fragment): LacZα fragment of β-galactosidase; lacZ fragment
   1584..1600    +  protein_bind   lac operator: The lac repressor binds to the lac operator to inhibit transcription in E. coli. This inhibition can be relieved by adding lactose or isopropyl-β-D-thiogalactopyranoside (IPTG). lac repressor encoded by lacI
   1843..2146    +  enhancer       CMV enhancer: human cytomegalovirus immediate early enhancer
   2147..2350    +  promoter       CMV promoter: human cytomegalovirus (CMV) immediate early promoter
   2486..2529    +  intron         CMV intron (fragment): modified intron A from human cytomegalovirus
   2581..2599    +  promoter       SP6 promoter: promoter for bacteriophage SP6 RNA polymerase
   2603..2640    +  CDS            IgH signal sequence (fragment): signal sequence from the mouse immunoglobulin heavy chain variable region
   2695..3213    +  CDS            TNFRSF10B (fragment): TR10B_HUMAN - Also known as DR5, KILLER, TRAILR2, TRICK2, ZTNFR9. Experimental evidence at protein level: Swiss-Prot protein existence level 1. Receptor for the cytotoxic ligand TNFSF10/TRAIL (PubMed:10549288). The adapter molecule FADD recruits caspase-8 to the activated receptor. The resulting death-inducing signaling complex (DISC) performs caspase-8 proteolytic activation which initiates the subsequent cascade of caspases (aspartate-specific cysteine proteases) mediating apoptosis. Promotes the activation of NF-kappa-B. Essential for ER stress-induced apoptosis. From Homo sapiens (Human).
   3310..3489    +  CDS            Comp (fragment): COMP_RAT - Experimental evidence at protein level: Swiss-Prot protein existence level 1. May play a role in the structural integrity of cartilage via its interaction with other extracellular matrix proteins such as the collagens and fibronectin. Can mediate the interaction of chondrocytes with the cartilage extracellular matrix through interaction with cell surface integrin receptors. Could play a role in the pathogenesis of osteoarthritis. Potent suppressor of apoptosis in both primary chondrocytes and transformed cells. Suppresses apoptosis by blocking the activation of caspase-3 and by indu
   3477..4929    +  CDS            SEAP (fragment): secreted alkaline phosphatase from human placenta The natural enzyme has a C-terminal transmembrane sequence that is replaced by a GPI anchor.
   4954..4995    +  CDS            AviTag™ (fragment): peptide tag that allows for enzymatic biotinylation
   4999..5022    +  CDS            8xHis: 8xHis affinity tag
   5168..5279    +  polyA_signal   bGH poly(A) signal: bovine growth hormone polyadenylation signal
   5280..5388    +  rep_origin     f1 ori (fragment): f1 bacteriophage origin of replication; arrow indicates direction of (+) strand synthesis
   5402..5731    +  promoter       SV40 promoter: SV40 enhancer and early promoter
   5779..5826    +  promoter       EM7 promoter: synthetic bacterial promoter&nbsp
   5845..6444    +  CDS            PuroR (fragment): puromycin N-acetyltransferase; pac from Streptomyces; confers resistance to puromycin
   6454..6579    +  CDS            ble (fragment): BLE_KLEPN - Experimental evidence at protein level: Swiss-Prot protein existence level 1. Binding protein with a strong affinity to the bleomycin family of antibiotics. Binds to CL990; an antimitotic-antibiotic compound. From Klebsiella pneumoniae.
   6574..6695    +  polyA_signal   SV40 poly(A) signal: SV40 polyadenylation signal
   6748..7608    -  CDS            AmpR: β-lactamase; bla; confers resistance to ampicillin, carbenicillin, and related antibiotics
   7611..89      -  promoter       AmpR promoter (fragment) (across the origin): bla
