[The description below was written by a language model from this plasmid's Addgene catalogue record and pLannotate feature annotations shown in this document.]
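Description:
pD649-HAsp-TNFRSF10B-COMP5AP-AviTag-9xHis is a mammalian expression plasmid of about 7.6 kb, built on the pD649 backbone, that produces a secreted, multimerised form of the extracellular domain of human TNFRSF10B (DR5/TRAIL-R2, the death receptor for TRAIL). It is propagated in E. coli as a high-copy plasmid through a ColE1/pUC-type origin and selected with ampicillin via the bla gene. The annotation also finds an SV40 early/EM7 promoter cassette driving a puromycin N-acetyltransferase gene with an SV40 poly(A) signal, which would permit selection of stable mammalian lines. Short annotated remnants of KanR, lacZα, ble and the f1 origin appear to be non-functional backbone fragments.

The expression unit starts with the CMV enhancer and promoter and a partial CMV intron A, followed by an SP6 promoter that allows in vitro transcription and serves as a sequencing primer site. The open reading frame opens with a heterologous signal peptide, called HAsp in the plasmid name although the software matches it partially to an immunoglobulin heavy-chain leader. Next comes the TNFRSF10B ectodomain, cloned between preserved NotI and AscI sites. It is fused at its C-terminus to the coiled-coil region of rat cartilage oligomeric matrix protein, which assembles into pentamers, then human placental alkaline phosphatase, an AviTag for site-specific enzymatic biotinylation, and a polyhistidine tag (9xHis by name, annotated as 8xHis). A bGH poly(A) signal ends the transcript.

Pentamerisation raises avidity so that weak receptor–ligand contacts can be detected, and the phosphatase gives an enzymatic readout. This suits the construct's role as a soluble reagent in a large-scale screen of human cell-surface protein interactions. The depositor notes that some plasmids in the collection may carry an IS4-like transposase insertion upstream of the CMV promoter. None is annotated here.
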