Addgene plasmid #157111: pD649-HAsp-TNFRSF10B-COMP5AP-AviTag-9xHis
Purpose: Mammalian expression of cell-surface protein extracellular domain fused to COMP5AP-AviTag-9xHis. Protein is secreted from cells.
Depositing lab: Chris Garcia. Depositing organization: Stanford University. Publication: A Human IgSF Cell-Surface Interactome Reveals a Complex Network of Protein-Protein Interactions. Wojtowicz WM, Vielmetter J, Fernandes RA, Siepe DH, Eastman CL, Chisholm GB, Cox S, Klock H, Anderson PW, Rue SM, Miller JJ, Glaser SM, Bragstad ML, Vance J, Lam AW, Lesley SA, Zinn K, Garcia KC. Cell. 2020 Aug 20;182(4):1027-1043.e17. doi: 10.1016/j.cell.2020.07.025. PubMed 32822567.
Backbone
  Vector backbone: pD649
  Backbone size w/o insert (bp): 7153
  Vector type: Mammalian Expression
Growth in bacteria
  Bacterial resistance: Ampicillin, 100 μg/mL
  Growth temperature: 37°C
  Growth strain: DH5alpha
  Copy number: High Copy
Gene/Insert
  Gene/Insert name: TNFRSF10B (alt name: TR10B)
  Species: H. sapiens (human)
  Insert size (bp): 465
  Entrez Gene: TNFRSF10B (a.k.a. CD262, DR5, KILLER, KILLER/DR5, TRAIL-R2, TRAILR2, TRICK2, TRICK2A, TRICK2B, TRICKB, ZTNFR9)
  Promoter: CMV/SP6
  Tag / fusion protein: COMP5AP-AviTag-9xHis (C terminal on backbone)
  Cloning method: Restriction Enzyme; 5′ cloning site GCGGCCGC (not destroyed); 3′ cloning site GGCGCGCC (not destroyed)
  Sequencing primers: 5′ ATTTAGGTGACACTATAG; 3′ CGTCGCACTCCATCACGGTG
Resource information
  A portion of this plasmid was derived from a plasmid made by: synthesis by ThermoFisher
Terms and licenses: Academic/Nonprofit Terms; Industry Terms: Not Available to Industry
Depositor comments: Some plasmids in this collection may have an IS4-like element ISVsa5 family transposase upstream of the CMV promoter.
How to cite: pD649-HAsp-TNFRSF10B-COMP5AP-AviTag-9xHis was a gift from Chris Garcia (Addgene plasmid # 157111 ; http://n2t.net/addgene:157111 ; RRID:Addgene_157111)
