>Addgene plasmid #157111 | pD649-HAsp-TNFRSF10B-COMP5AP-AviTag-9xHis | depositor partial sequence | sequence record 303332 | insert (extracellular domain)
ATTACACAGCAGGATCTGGCTCCTCAGCAGAGAGCTGCCCCACAGCAGAAGAGATCTAGCCCTTCTGAGG
GCCTGTGTCCTCCTGGACACCACATCTCTGAGGACGGCAGAGACTGCATCAGCTGCAAATACGGCCAGGA
CTACAGCACCCACTGGAACGATCTGCTGTTCTGCCTGAGATGCACCAGATGCGATAGCGGCGAGGTGGAA
CTGAGCCCTTGCACCACCACCAGAAATACCGTGTGCCAGTGCGAGGAAGGCACCTTCAGAGAAGAGGACA
GCCCCGAGATGTGCCGGAAGTGTAGAACAGGCTGTCCCAGAGGCATGGTCAAAGTGGGCGATTGCACCCC
TTGGAGCGATATCGAGTGCGTGCACAAAGAGAGCGGCACAAAGCACTCTGGCGAAGTGCCTGCCGTGGAA
GAGACAGTGACAAGCTCTCCAGGCACACCCGCCTCTCCATGTTCT
